>Addgene plasmid #194406 | LT1_64_TU2of2_X2homology | addgene full sequence | sequence record 383000 | Addgene NGS Result
TGCCCTGAATTCGCATCTAGAACGGGGTCATCACGGCTCATCATGCGCCAAACAAATGTGTGCAATACAC
GCTCGGATGACTGCATGATGACCGCACTGACTGGGGACAGCAGATCCACCTAAGCCTGTGAGAGAAGCAG
ACACCCGACAGATCAAGGCAGTTACGTCTCACCAAACCAGATGTCAACACAGCTACAACGTGAGACCGAA
AGTGAAACGTGATTTCATGCGTCATTTTGAACATTTTGTAAATCTTATTTAATAATGTGTGCGGCAATTC
ACATTTAATTTATGAATGTTTTCTTAACATCGCGGCAACTCAAGAAACGGCAGGTTCGGATCTTAGCTAC
TAGAGAAAGAGGAGAAATACTAGATGCGTAAAGGCGAAGAGCTGTTCACTGGTGTCGTCCCTATTCTGGT
GGAACTGGATGGTGATGTCAACGGTCATAAGTTTTCCGTGCGTGGCGAGGGTGAAGGTGACGCAACTAAT
GGTAAACTGACGCTGAAGTTCATCTGTACTACTGGTAAACTGCCGGTTCCTTGGCCGACTCTGGTAACGA
CGCTGACTTATGGTGTTCAGTGCTTTGCTCGTTATCCGGACCATATGAAGCAGCATGACTTCTTCAAGTC
CGCCATGCCGGAAGGCTATGTGCAGGAACGCACGATTTCCTTTAAGGATGACGGCACGTACAAAACGCGT
GCGGAAGTGAAATTTGAAGGCGATACCCTGGTAAACCGCATTGAGCTGAAAGGCATTGACTTTAAAGAGG
ACGGCAATATCCTGGGCCATAAGCTGGAATACAATTTTAACAGCCACAATGTTTACATCACCGCCGATAA
ACAAAAAAATGGCATTAAAGCGAATTTTAAAATTCGCCACAACGTGGAGGATGGCAGCGTGCAGCTGGCT
GATCACTACCAGCAAAACACTCCAATCGGTGATGGTCCTGTTCTGCTGCCAGACAATCACTATCTGAGCA
CGCAAAGCGTTCTGTCTAAAGATCCGAACGAGAAACGCGATCATATGGTTCTGCTGGAGTTCGTAACCGC
AGCGGGCATCACGCATGGTATGGATGAACTGTACAAATGACCAGGCATCAAATAAAACGAAAGGCTCAGT
CGAAAGACTGGGCCTTTCGTTTTATCTGTTGTTTGTCGGTGAACGCTCTCTACTAGAGTCACACTGGCTC
ACCTTCGGGTGGGCCTTTCTGCGTTTATAGGTCTCAGCTGAGCATGAGACGGAAATCTGCTCGTCAGTGG
TGCTCACACTGACGAATCATGTACAGATCATACCGATGACTGCCTGGCGACTCACAACTAAGCAAGACAG
CCGGAACCAGCGCCGGCGAACACCACTGCATATATGGCATATCACAACAGTCCAACTAGTGCACTGCAGT
ACATAACCCCTAGGTCTTCCTGAGAGTGACGAAGGCTAAGGTCACTTCTTCGTTTCCTTTATTGGGGTTT
CCGTGTAGCCTTCCCCTGAATAGTGTGGGACGTTTTATGAGAAGCCGTAAGAAATAGCCGAGCGGCCGCG
ATTATCAAAAAGGATCTTCACCTAGATCCTTTTAAATTAAAAATGAAGTTTTAAATCAATCTAAAGTATA
TATGAGTAAACTTGGTCTGACAGTTACCAATGCTTAATCAGTGAGGCACCTATCTCAGCGATCTGTCTAT
TTCGTTCATCCATAGTTGCCTGACTCCCCGTCGTGTAGATAACTACGATACGGGAGGGCTTACCATCTGG
CCCCAGTGCTGCAATGATACCGCGGGACCCACGCTCACCGGCTCCAGATTTATCAGCAATAAACCAGCCA
GCCGGAAGGGCCGAGCGCAGAAGTGGTCCTGCAACTTTATCCGCCTCCATCCAGTCTATTAATTGTTGCC
GGGAAGCTAGAGTAAGTAGTTCGCCAGTTAATAGTTTGCGCAACGTTGTTGCCATTGCTACAGGCATCGT
GGTGTCACGCTCGTCGTTTGGTATGGCTTCATTCAGCTCCGGTTCCCAACGATCAAGGCGAGTTACATGA
TCCCCCATGTTGTGCAAAAAAGCGGTTAGCTCCTTCGGTCCTCCGATCGTTGTCAGAAGTAAGTTGGCCG
CAGTGTTATCACTCATGGTTATGGCAGCACTGCATAATTCTCTTACTGTCATGCCATCCGTAAGATGCTT
TTCTGTGACTGGTGAGTACTCAACCAAGTCATTCTGAGAATAGTGTATGCGGCGACCGAGTTGCTCTTGC
CCGGCGTCAATACGGGATAATACCGCGCCACATAGCAGAACTTTAAAAGTGCTCATCATTGGAAAACGTT
CTTCGGGGCGAAAACTCTCAAGGATCTTACCGCTGTTGAGATCCAGTTCGATGTAACCCACTCGTGCACC
CAACTGATCTTCAGCATCTTTTACTTTCACCAGCGTTTCTGGGTGAGCAAAAACAGGAAGGCAAAATGCC
GCAAAAAAGGGAATAAGGGCGACACGGAAATGTTGAATACTCATACTCTTCCTTTTTCAATATTATTGAA
GCATTTATCAGGGTTATTGTCTCATGAGCGGATACATATTTGAATGTATTTAGAAAAATAAACAAATAGG
GGTTCCGCGCACATTTCCCCGAAAAGTGCCACCTGTCATGACCAAAATCCCTTAACGTGAGTTTTCGTTC
CACTGAGCGTCAGACCCCGTAGAAAAGATCAAAGGATCTTCTTGAGATCCTTTTTTTCTGCGCGTAATCT
GCTGCTTGCAAACAAAAAAACCACCGCTACCAGCGGTGGTTTGTTTGCCGGATCAAGAGCTACCAACTCT
TTTTCCGAAGGTAACTGGCTTCAGCAGAGCGCAGATACCAAATACTGTTCTTCTAGTGTAGCCGTAGTTA
GGCCACCACTTCAAGAACTCTGTAGCACCGCCTACATACCTCGCTCTGCTAATCCTGTTACCAGTGGCTG
CTGCCAGTGGCGATAAGTCGTGTCTTACCGGGTTGGACTCAAGACGATAGTTACCGGATAAGGCGCAGCG
GTCGGGCTGAACGGGGGGTTCGTGCACACAGCCCAGCTTGGAGCGAACGACCTACACCGAACTGAGATAC
CTACAGCGTGAGCTATGAGAAAGCGCCACGCTTCCCGAAGGGAGAAAGGCGGACAGGTATCCGGTAAGCG
GCAGGGTCGGAACAGGAGAGCGCACGAGGGAGCTTCCAGGGGGAAACGCCTGGTATCTTTATAGTCCTGT
CGGGTTTCGCCACCTCTGACTTGAGCGTCGATTTTTGTGATGCTCGTCAGGGGGGCGGAGCCTATGGAAA
AACGCCAGCAACGCGGCCTTTTTACGGTTCCTGGCCTTTTGCTGGCCTTTTGCTCACATGTTCTTTCCTG
CGTTATCCCCTGATTCTGTGGATAACCGTGCGGCCGCCAATGTCAAAAGATCCTCTCATACCATATTAAG
TAAATTGCCTCCATTTCTTTTTCCTCGGGCAGAGAAACTCGCAGGCAACTTGCTCTCGAAGTGGTCACG
Features (pLannotate 1.2.2; 6 found; start..end, strand, type, name):
    374..1087    +  CDS            superfolder GFP: GFP variant that folds robustly even when fused to poorly folded proteins (Pédelacq et al., 2006)
   1099..1170    +  terminator     rrnB T1 terminator: transcription terminator T1 from the E. coli rrnB gene
   1186..1213    +  terminator     T7Te terminator: phage T7 early transcription terminator
   1634..2494    -  CDS            AmpR: β-lactamase; bla; confers resistance to ampicillin, carbenicillin, and related antibiotics
   2495..2599    -  promoter       AmpR promoter: bla
   2702..3290    +  rep_origin     ori: high-copy-number ColE1/pMB1/pBR322/pUC origin of replication
