[The description below was written by a language model from this plasmid's Addgene catalogue record and pLannotate feature annotations shown in this document.]
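Description:
LT1_64_TU2of2_X2homology is an empty acceptor backbone built in the MoClo Yeast Toolkit (YTK) format. It is intended to receive the second transcriptional unit (TU2) of a two-unit design destined for the X2 site of Saccharomyces cerevisiae. It belongs to a kit for yeast engineering and biosensor-based investigation of the intracellular environment. The sequenced record is about 3.5 kb, and the plasmid is maintained in E. coli through a high-copy ColE1/pUC-type origin, with ampicillin selection provided by the β-lactamase gene under its own bla promoter. No yeast replication origin or yeast selectable marker is annotated, which fits a construct meant for chromosomal integration rather than episomal maintenance, though the record does not say this directly.

The only payload-like element is a GFP dropout cassette taken from an existing toolkit plasmid. It consists of a superfolder GFP coding sequence followed by the rrnB T1 and T7Te bacterial terminators. In MoClo-style assembly, such a cassette acts as a visual placeholder. Golden Gate cloning replaces it with the assembled promoter–gene–terminator parts, so correct clones appear as non-fluorescent colonies while unmodified backbone stays green. The bacterial promoter driving GFP, the Type IIS restriction sites, the assembly connectors and the X2 homology sequence named in the title were not picked up by the automated annotation. They presumably lie in the unannotated stretches flanking the cassette, but their positions cannot be confirmed from the feature table. The record lists no insert, and the plasmid is typically combined with a matching TU1 construct to build two-gene integration cassettes.
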