Addgene plasmid #194406: LT1_64_TU2of2_X2homology
Purpose: (Empty Backbone) TU2 backbone (for TU #2 for plasmid with 2 TUs) with X2 homology arms for Saccharomyces cerevisiae
Depositing lab: Lisbeth Olsson. Depositing organization: Chalmers University of Technology. Publication: ScEnSor Kit for Saccharomyces cerevisiae Engineering and Biosensor-Driven Investigation of the Intracellular Environment. Torello Pianale L, Olsson L. ACS Synth Biol. 2023 Aug 8. doi: 10.1021/acssynbio.3c00124. PubMed 37552581.
Backbone
  Vector backbone: MoClo YTK
  Vector type: Bacterial Expression, Synthetic Biology
Growth in bacteria
  Bacterial resistance: Ampicillin, 100 μg/mL
  Growth temperature: 37°C
  Growth strain: DH5alpha
  Copy number: High Copy
Gene/Insert
  Gene/Insert name: None
  Mutation: NA
Resource information
  A portion of this plasmid was derived from a plasmid made by: GFP dropout cassette from Addgene plasmid #65154
Terms and licenses: Academic/Nonprofit Terms; Industry Terms: Not Available to Industry
How to cite: LT1_64_TU2of2_X2homology was a gift from Lisbeth Olsson (Addgene plasmid # 194406 ; http://n2t.net/addgene:194406 ; RRID:Addgene_194406)
